Addgene plasmid #128305: pSPB867
Purpose: asymmetric plasmid partitioning E. coli - regulatory plasmid
Depositing lab: Matthew Bennett. Depositing organization: Rice University. Publication: A synthetic system for asymmetric cell division in Escherichia coli. Molinari S, Shis DL, Bhakta SP, Chappell J, Igoshin OA, Bennett MR. Nat Chem Biol. 2019 Sep;15(9):917-924. doi: 10.1038/s41589-019-0339-x. Epub 2019 Aug 12. PubMed 31406375.
Backbone
  Vector backbone: p15A
  Vector type: Bacterial Expression
Growth in bacteria
  Bacterial resistance: Ampicillin, 100 μg/mL
  Growth temperature: 37°C
  Growth strain: DH5alpha
  Copy number: Unknown
Gene/Insert
  Gene/Insert name: Para - cfp-parB
  Cloning method: Unknown
Terms and licenses: Academic/Nonprofit Terms; Industry Terms: Not Available to Industry
Depositor comments: Cloning method: Golden Gate.
How to cite: pSPB867 was a gift from Matthew Bennett (Addgene plasmid # 128305 ; http://n2t.net/addgene:128305 ; RRID:Addgene_128305)
