[The description below was written by a language model from this plasmid's Addgene catalogue record and pLannotate feature annotations shown in this document.]
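Description:
pSPB867 is a 4.2 kb bacterial expression plasmid for E. coli, deposited as the regulatory plasmid of a synthetic asymmetric plasmid partitioning system used to engineer asymmetric cell division. It replicates from the medium-copy p15A origin, which is compatible with ColE1-type origins and so allows it to coexist with a second plasmid in the same cell. This fits its role as one component of a multi-plasmid system, although the partner plasmid is not described in the record. Selection is by ampicillin through a β-lactamase gene driven by its own bla promoter, with a tonB bidirectional terminator lying beyond that promoter, between the resistance cassette and the origin region. Short annotated matches to an RSF origin and the pBR322 bom region are only fragments and are probably just sequence similarity near the p15A origin. BioBrick prefix and suffix sequences flank the payload, and the depositor notes that the plasmid was assembled by Golden Gate cloning.

The payload is an arabinose-inducible fusion, Para–cfp-parB. An araBAD promoter (only a short fragment is annotated) sits upstream of an ECFP coding sequence, which is followed by a short linker annotated as a multiple cloning site and then by parB from Caulobacter vibrioides (crescentus). No araC gene is annotated on the plasmid, so arabinose regulation presumably relies on AraC supplied by the host or another construct. ParB is a chromosome-partitioning protein that binds DNA near the origin of replication and localises to the cell poles in Caulobacter. Fusing it to cyan fluorescent protein allows its localisation to be followed by microscopy. In this system, induced CFP-ParB presumably acts on a target plasmid to control how that plasmid is distributed between daughter cells, but the record does not give the mechanism.
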