Features (pLannotate 1.2.2; 12 found; start..end, strand, type, name):
      6..44      +  promoter       araBAD promoter (fragment): araBAD; promoter of the L-arabinose operon of E. coli; the araC regulatory gene is transcribed in the opposite direction (Guzman et al., 1995)
    168..884     +  CDS            ECFP: ECFP is a basic (constitutively fluorescent) cyan fluorescent protein published in 1996, derived from Aequorea victoria. It has low acid sensitivity.
    885..941     +  misc_feature   MCS: multiple cloning site
    933..1823    +  CDS            parB: PARB_CAUVC - Experimental evidence at protein level: Swiss-Prot protein existence level 1. Involved in chromosome partition. Localize to both poles of the predivisional cell following completion of DNA replication. Binds to the DNA origin of replication. From Caulobacter vibrioides (strain ATCC 19089 / CB15) (Caulobacter crescentus).
   1906..1926    +  misc_feature   BioBrick suffix: universal suffix for all parts
   2154..3014    -  CDS            AmpR: β-lactamase; bla; confers resistance to ampicillin, carbenicillin, and related antibiotics
   3015..3119    -  promoter       AmpR promoter: bla
   3163..3194    -  terminator     tonB terminator: bidirectional E. coli tonB-P14 transcription terminator
   3208..3230    +  misc_feature   bom (fragment): basis of mobility region from pBR322
   3329..3384    -  rep_origin     RSF ori (fragment): Plasmids containing the RSF 1030 origin of replication can be propagated in E. coli cells that contain additional plasmids with compatible origins.
   3472..4017    -  rep_origin     p15A ori: Plasmids containing the medium-copy-number p15A origin of replication can be propagated in E. coli cells that contain a second plasmid with the ColE1 origin.
   4142..4163    +  misc_feature   BioBrick prefix: BioBrick prefix for parts that do not start with "ATG"
>Addgene plasmid #128305 | pSPB867 | addgene full sequence | sequence record 251662 | Addgene NGS Result
CGCACCCATAGCATTTTTATCCATAAGATTAGCGGATCCTACCTTTTACTTCTTGCCATCGACTACGGAT
ACTGAGCACGACGGGCCCAAGTTCACTTAAAAAGGAGATCAACAATGAAAGCAATTTTCGTACTGAAACA
TCTTAATCATGCTAAGGAGGTTTTCTAATGGTGAGCAAGGGCGAGGAGCTGTTCACCGGGGTGGTGCCCA
TCCTGGTCGAGCTGGACGGCGACGTAAACGGCCACAAGTTCAGCGTGTCCGGCGAGGGCGAGGGCGATGC
CACCTACGGCAAGCTGACCCTGAAGTTCATCTGCACCACCGGCAAGCTGCCCGTGCCCTGGCCCACCCTC
GTGACCACCCTGACCTGGGGCGTGCAGTGCTTCAGCCGCTACCCCGACCACATGAAGCAGCACGACTTCT
TCAAGTCCGCCATGCCCGAAGGCTACGTCCAGGAGCGCACCATCTTCTTCAAGGACGACGGCAACTACAA
GACCCGCGCCGAGGTGAAGTTCGAGGGCGACACCCTGGTGAACCGCATCGAGCTGAAGGGCATCGACTTC
AAGGAGGACGGCAACATCCTGGGGCACAAGCTGGAGTACAACTACATCAGCCACAACGTCTATATCACCG
CCGACAAGCAGAAGAACGGCATCAAGGCCAACTTCAAGATCCGCCACAACATCGAGGACGGCAGCGTGCA
GCTCGCCGACCACTACCAGCAGAACACCCCCATCGGCGACGGCCCCGTGCTGCTGCCCGACAACCACTAC
CTGAGCACCCAGTCCGCCCTGAGCAAAGACCCCAACGAGAAGCGCGATCACATGGTCCTGCTGGAGTTCG
TGACCGCCGCCGGGATCACTCTCGGCATGGACGAGCTGTACAAGAGATCTCGAGCTCAAGCTTCGAATTC
TGCAGTCGACGGTACCGCGGGCCCGGGATCCATGTCCGAAGGGCGTCGTGGTCTGGGTCGAGGGCTTTCG
GCCCTGCTGGGCGAGGTCGACGCCGCGCCGGCTCAGGCGCCGGGCGAGCAGCTTGGCGGTTCCCGTGAAG
CGCCGATCGAAATCCTGCAGCGCAATCCCGACCAGCCCCGTCGGACCTTCCGCGAGGAAGACCTCGAGGA
TCTGTCAAACTCGATCCGTGAGAAGGGCGTTCTGCAGCCGATCCTGGTGCGGCCGTCGCCGGATACGGCT
GGCGAGTACCAGATCGTCGCCGGCGAGCGCCGTTGGCGCGCAGCCCAGCGGGCGGGCCTCAAGACTGTGC
CGATCATGGTGCGCGAGCTCGACGACCTGGCGGTGCTGGAGATCGGCATCATCGAGAACGTCCAGCGGGC
TGATCTGAACGTCCTGGAAGAAGCGCTCTCCTACAAGGTGCTGATGGAGAAGTTCGAGCGCACCCAGGAG
AACATCGCCCAGACCATCGGCAAGAGCCGCAGCCACGTGGCCAACACGATGCGCTTGCTGGCCCTACCGG
ACGAGGTTCAGTCGCACCTGGTCAGTGGTGAGCTGACGGCCGGCCACGCCCGCGCCATCGCTGCAGCGGC
TGACCCGGTGGCCCTCGCCAAGCAAATCATCGAGGGCGGCTTGTCGGTGCGCGAGACAGAGGCCCTGGCC
CGTAAGGCGCCCAACCTGTCTGCGGGCAAGAGCAAGGGGGGCCGCCCCCCACGCGTGAAGGACACCGACA
CCCAGGCGCTGGAGTCTGACCTGTCCTCGGTTCTGGGTCTGGATGTCTCGATCGACCATCGCGGGTCTAC
CGGCACGCTGACCATCACCTACGCCACCCTCGAGCAGCTCGACGACCTCTGCAACCGACTGACGCGCGGG
ATCTAATAATGGCCTCGGTACCAAAGACGAACAATAAGACGCTGAAAAGCGTCTTTTTTCGTTTTGGTCC
GCTGCGTTTGAGACGTACTAGTAGCGGCCGCTGCAGTTAATCACTGATTAACTCGGTACCAAATTCCAGA
AAAGAGGCCTCCCGAAAGGGGGGCCTTTTTTCGTTTTGGTCCTTTTGTTATCAATAAAAAAGGGGAGCGG
TTTCCCGCTCCCCTTATTGTTCGTCTACAGATTATCAAAAAGGATCTTCACCTAGATCCTTTTAAATTAA
AAATGAAGTTTTAAATCAATCTAAAGTATATATGAGTAAACTTGGTCTGACAGTTACCAATGCTTAATCA
GTGAGGCACCTATCTCAGCGATCTGTCTATTTCGTTCATCCATAGTTGCCTGACTCCCCGTCGTGTAGAT
AACTACGATACGGGAGGGCTTACCATCTGGCCCCAGTGCTGCAATGATACCGCGGGACCCACGCTCACCG
GCTCCAGATTTATCAGCAATAAACCAGCCAGCCGGAAGGGCCGAGCGCAGAAGTGGTCCTGCAACTTTAT
CCGCCTCCATCCAGTCTATTAATTGTTGCCGGGAAGCTAGAGTAAGTAGTTCGCCAGTTAATAGTTTGCG
CAACGTTGTTGCCATTGCTACAGGCATCGTGGTGTCACGCTCGTCGTTTGGTATGGCTTCATTCAGCTCC
GGTTCCCAACGATCAAGGCGAGTTACATGATCCCCCATGTTGTGCAAAAAAGCGGTTAGCTCCTTCGGTC
CTCCGATCGTTGTCAGAAGTAAGTTGGCCGCAGTGTTATCACTCATGGTTATGGCAGCACTGCATAATTC
TCTTACTGTCATGCCATCCGTAAGATGCTTTTCTGTGACTGGTGAGTACTCAACCAAGTCATTCTGAGAA
TAGTGTATGCGGCGACCGAGTTGCTCTTGCCCGGCGTCAATACGGGATAATACCGCGCCACATAGCAGAA
CTTTAAAAGTGCTCATCATTGGAAAACGTTCTTCGGGGCGAAAACTCTCAAGGATCTTACCGCTGTTGAG
ATCCAGTTCGATGTAACCCACTCGTGCACCCAACTGATCTTCAGCATCTTTTACTTTCACCAGCGTTTCT
GGGTGAGCAAAAACAGGAAGGCAAAATGCCGCAAAAAAGGGAATAAGGGCGACACGGAAATGTTGAATAC
TCATACTCTTCCTTTTTCAATATTATTGAAGCATTTATCAGGGTTATTGTCTCATGAGCGGATACATATT
TGAATGTATTTAGAAAAATAAACAAATAGGGGTTCCGCGCACATTTCCCCGAAAAGTGCCACCTGGAGTC
CTGTTGAGTAATAGTCAAAAGCCTCCGGTCGGAGGCTTTTGACTTTCTGCTTACCCAATAGCGGAGTGTA
TACTGGCTTACTATGTTGGCACTGATGAGGGTGTCAGTGAAGTGCTTCATGTGGCAGGAGAAAAAAGGCT
GCACCGGTGCGTCAGCAGAATATGTGATACAGGATATATTCCGCTTCCTCGCTCACTGACTCGCTACGCT
CGGTCGTTCGACTGCGGCGAGCGGAAATGGCTTACGAACGGGGCGGAGATTTCCTGGAAGATGCCAGGAA
GATACTTAACAGGGAAGTGAGAGGGCCGCGGCAAAGCCGTTTTTCCATAGGCTCCGCCCCCCTGACAAGC
ATCACGAAATCTGACGCTCAAATCAGTGGTGGCGAAACCCGACAGGACTATAAAGATACCAGGCGTTTCC
CCCTGGCGGCTCCCTCGTGCGCTCTCCTGTTCCTGCCTTTCGGTTTACCGGTGTCATTCCGCTGTTATGG
CCGCGTTTGTCTCATTCCACGCCTGACACTCAGTTCCGGGTAGGCAGTTCGCTCCAAGCTGGACTGTATG
CACGAACCCCCCGTTCAGTCCGACCGCTGCGCCTTATCCGGTAACTATCGTCTTGAGTCCAACCCGGAAA
GACATGCAAAAGCACCACTGGCAGCAGCCACTGGTAATTGATTTAGAGGAGTTAGTCTTGAAGTCATGCG
CCGGTTAAGGCTAAACTGAAAGGACAAGTTTTGGTGACTGCGCTCCTCCAAGCCAGTTACCTCGGTTCAA
AGAGTTGGTAGCTCAGAGAACCTTCGAAAAACCGCCCTGCAAGGCGGTTTTTTCGTTTTCAGAGCAAGAG
ATTACGCGCAGACCAAAACGATCTCAAGAAGATCATCTTATTAAACGGAAAAAAAAACCCCGCCCCTGAC
AGGGCGGGGTTTTTTTTCCAATTATTGAAGGCCGCTAACGCGGCCTTTTTTTGTTTCTGGTCTGCCTTAA
TCAATGACTAAGAATTCGCGGCCGCTTCTAGAGCGTCTCACTTCGGATCCGCTGCAGGCTTC
